Addgene plasmid #211529: pLJM1 flag-cFLIP
Purpose: Expresses flag-tagged cFLIP (CFLAR)
Depositing lab: Richard Possemato. Depositing organization: NYU Grossman School of Medicine. Publication: Glucose limitation protects cancer cells from apoptosis induced by pyrimidine restriction and replication inhibition. Nam M, Xia W, Mir AH, Jerrett A, Spinelli JB, Huang TT, Possemato R. Nat Metab. 2024 Dec;6(12):2338-2353. doi: 10.1038/s42255-024-01166-w. Epub 2024 Nov 26. PubMed 39592843.
Backbone
  Vector backbone: pLJM1 polylinker
  Backbone size w/o insert (bp): 7300
  Vector type: Mammalian Expression, Lentiviral
  Selectable markers: Puromycin
Growth in bacteria
  Bacterial resistance: Ampicillin, 100 μg/mL
  Growth temperature: 37°C
  Growth strain: NEB Stable
  Copy number: High Copy
Gene/Insert
  Gene/Insert name: cFLIP (alt name: CFLAR)
  Species: H. sapiens (human)
  Insert size (bp): 1473
  GenBank ID: 8837
  Entrez Gene: CFLAR (a.k.a. CASH, CASP8AP1, CLARP, Casper, FLAME, FLAME-1, FLAME1, FLIP, I-FLICE, MRIT, c-FLIP, c-FLIPL, c-FLIPR, c-FLIPS, cFLIP)
  Tag / fusion protein: FLAG (N terminal on insert)
  Cloning method: Restriction Enzyme; 5′ cloning site AgeI (not destroyed); 3′ cloning site EcoRI (vector)+MfeI (insert) (destroyed during cloning)
  Sequencing primers: 5′ CGCAAATGGGCGGTAGGCGTG
Terms and licenses: Academic/Nonprofit Terms; Industry Terms: Not Available to Industry
How to cite: pLJM1 flag-cFLIP was a gift from Richard Possemato (Addgene plasmid # 211529 ; http://n2t.net/addgene:211529 ; RRID:Addgene_211529)
