[The description below was written by a language model from this plasmid's Addgene catalogue record and pLannotate feature annotations shown in this document.]
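Description:
pLJM1 flag-cFLIP is a lentiviral mammalian expression plasmid of about 8.8 kb, built on the pLJM1 polylinker backbone, that carries human cFLIP (CFLAR) with an N-terminal FLAG tag. It is propagated in E. coli through a high-copy ColE1/pUC-type origin with ampicillin resistance (β-lactamase). The backbone also retains an f1 origin, an SV40 origin and poly(A) signal, and remnants of lac, T7 and T3 cloning-vector sequences that play no role in expression.

The viral portion has a third-generation, self-inactivating layout. An RSV promoter replaces the U3 region upstream of a truncated HIV-1 5' LTR to drive genomic RNA production in packaging cells. It is followed by the Ψ packaging signal with a partial gag sequence and by the Rev response element for Rev-dependent nuclear export, and the unit ends in a ΔU3 3' LTR that silences LTR promoter activity after integration. Inside it, a CMV enhancer/promoter (the enhancer only partially annotated, next to a residual U6 promoter fragment) drives the FLAG-CFLAR open reading frame. The tag is annotated as a short match to the 3xFLAG element, consistent with a single FLAG epitope. The insert was placed between AgeI and an EcoRI site that was destroyed by ligation to an MfeI end. Downstream lie a cPPT/CTS element, which aids nuclear import of the preintegration complex, and a human PGK promoter driving puromycin N-acetyltransferase for selection of transduced cells.

CFLAR regulates apoptosis at the death-inducing signaling complex, where it modulates caspase-8 recruitment and processing. The construct is suited to stable, puromycin-selectable overexpression of epitope-tagged cFLIP in mammalian cells. The associated study concerns apoptosis in cancer cells under glucose limitation, pyrimidine restriction and replication inhibition.
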