Features (pLannotate 1.2.2; 29 found; start..end, strand, type, name):
      1..227     +  promoter       RSV promoter: Rous sarcoma virus enhancer/promoter
    228..408     +  LTR            5' LTR (truncated): truncated 5' long terminal repeat (LTR) from HIV-1
    455..580     +  misc_feature   HIV-1 Ψ: packaging signal of human immunodeficiency virus type 1
    564..927     +  CDS            HIV-1 gag (fragment): gag protein from human immunodeficiency virus 1; gag
   1073..1306    +  misc_feature   RRE: The Rev response element (RRE) of HIV-1 allows for Rev-dependent mRNA export from the nucleus to the cytoplasm.
   1683..1783    +  CDS            Rev (fragment): human immunodeficiency virus 1 (HIV-1) Rev protein; rev; enhances nuclear export of unspliced and incompletely spliced viral mRNAs
   1833..2016    +  promoter       U6 promoter (fragment): RNA polymerase III promoter for human U6 snRNA
   2007..2141    +  enhancer       CMV enhancer (fragment): human cytomegalovirus immediate early enhancer; contains an 18-bp deletion relative to the standard CMV enhancer
   2142..2345    +  promoter       CMV promoter: human cytomegalovirus (CMV) immediate early promoter
   2385..2405    +  CDS            3xFLAG (fragment): three tandem FLAG® epitope tags
   2410..3849    +  CDS            CFLAR: CFLAR_HUMAN - Also known as CASH, CASP8AP1, CLARP, MRIT. Experimental evidence at protein level: Swiss-Prot protein existence level 1. Apoptosis regulator protein which may function as a crucial link between cell survival and cell death pathways in mammalian cells. Acts as an inhibitor of TNFRSF6 mediated apoptosis. A proteolytic fragment (p43) is likely retained in the death-inducing signaling complex (DISC) thereby blocking further recruitment and processing of caspase-8 at the complex. Full length and shorter isoforms have been shown either to induce apoptosis or to reduce TNFRSF-triggered
   3894..4011    +  misc_feature   cPPT/CTS: central polypurine tract and central termination sequence of HIV-1
   4060..4570    +  promoter       hPGK promoter: human phosphoglycerate kinase 1 promoter
   4592..5191    +  CDS            PuroR: puromycin N-acetyltransferase; pac from Streptomyces alboniger; confers resistance to puromycin
   5234..5317    +  CDS            nef (fragment): NEF_HV1Z2 - Experimental evidence at protein level: Swiss-Prot protein existence level 1. Extracellular Nef protein targets CD4(+) T-lymphocytes for apoptosis by interacting with CXCR4 surface receptors. From Human immunodeficiency virus type 1 group M subtype D (isolate Z2/CDC-Z34) (HIV-1).
   5319..5552    +  LTR            3' LTR (ΔU3): self-inactivating 3' long terminal repeat (LTR) from HIV-1
   5624..5745    +  polyA_signal   SV40 poly(A) signal: SV40 polyadenylation signal
   5785..5920    +  rep_origin     SV40 ori: SV40 origin of replication
   5941..5959    -  promoter       T7 promoter: promoter for bacteriophage T7 RNA polymerase
   5967..6122    +  CDS            lacZα (fragment): LacZα fragment of β-galactosidase; lacZ fragment
   6127..6555    +  rep_origin     f1 ori (sequence partly withheld): f1 bacteriophage origin of replication; arrow indicates direction of (+) strand synthesis
   6608..6712    +  promoter       AmpR promoter: bla
   6713..7573    +  CDS            AmpR: β-lactamase; bla; confers resistance to ampicillin, carbenicillin, and related antibiotics
   7744..8332    +  rep_origin     ori: high-copy-number ColE1/pMB1/pBR322/pUC origin of replication
   8515..8607    +  CDS            lacI (fragment): lac repressor; lacI; The lac repressor binds to the lac operator to inhibit transcription in E. coli. This inhibition can be relieved by adding lactose or isopropyl-β-D-thiogalactopyranoside (IPTG).
   8620..8641    +  protein_bind   CAP binding site: CAP binding activates transcription in the presence of cAMP. E. coli catabolite activator protein
   8656..8686    +  promoter       lac promoter: promoter for the E. coli lac operon
   8694..8710    +  protein_bind   lac operator: The lac repressor binds to the lac operator to inhibit transcription in E. coli. This inhibition can be relieved by adding lactose or isopropyl-β-D-thiogalactopyranoside (IPTG). lac repressor encoded by lacI
   8755..8773    +  promoter       T3 promoter: promoter for bacteriophage T3 RNA polymerase
>Addgene plasmid #211529 | pLJM1 flag-cFLIP | addgene full sequence | sequence record 421060 | Addgene NGS Result
TGTAGTCTTATGCAATACTCTTGTAGTCTTGCAACATGGTAACGATGAGTTAGCAACATGCCTTACAAGG
AGAGAAAAAGCACCGTGCATGCCGATTGGTGGAAGTAAGGTGGTACGATCGTGCCTTATTAGGAAGGCAA
CAGACGGGTCTGACATGGATTGGACGAACCACTGAATTGCCGCATTGCAGAGATATTGTATTTAAGTGCC
TAGCTCGATACATAAACGGGTCTCTCTGGTTAGACCAGATCTGAGCCTGGGAGCTCTCTGGCTAACTAGG
GAACCCACTGCTTAAGCCTCAATAAAGCTTGCCTTGAGTGCTTCAAGTAGTGTGTGCCCGTCTGTTGTGT
GACTCTGGTAACTAGAGATCCCTCAGACCCTTTTAGTCAGTGTGGAAAATCTCTAGCAGTGGCGCCCGAA
CAGGGACTTGAAAGCGAAAGGGAAACCAGAGGAGCTCTCTCGACGCAGGACTCGGCTTGCTGAAGCGCGC
ACGGCAAGAGGCGAGGGGCGGCGACTGGTGAGTACGCCAAAAATTTTGACTAGCGGAGGCTAGAAGGAGA
GAGATGGGTGCGAGAGCGTCAGTATTAAGCGGGGGAGAATTAGATCGCGATGGGAAAAAATTCGGTTAAG
GCCAGGGGGAAAGAAAAAATATAAATTAAAACATATAGTATGGGCAAGCAGGGAGCTAGAACGATTCGCA
GTTAATCCTGGCCTGTTAGAAACATCAGAAGGCTGTAGACAAATACTGGGACAGCTACAACCATCCCTTC
AGACAGGATCAGAAGAACTTAGATCATTATATAATACAGTAGCAACCCTCTATTGTGTGCATCAAAGGAT
AGAGATAAAAGACACCAAGGAAGCTTTAGACAAGATAGAGGAAGAGCAAAACAAAAGTAAGACCACCGCA
CAGCAAGCGGCCGCTGATCTTCAGACCTGGAGGAGGAGATATGAGGGACAATTGGAGAAGTGAATTATAT
AAATATAAAGTAGTAAAAATTGAACCATTAGGAGTAGCACCCACCAAGGCAAAGAGAAGAGTGGTGCAGA
GAGAAAAAAGAGCAGTGGGAATAGGAGCTTTGTTCCTTGGGTTCTTGGGAGCAGCAGGAAGCACTATGGG
CGCAGCGTCAATGACGCTGACGGTACAGGCCAGACAATTATTGTCTGGTATAGTGCAGCAGCAGAACAAT
TTGCTGAGGGCTATTGAGGCGCAACAGCATCTGTTGCAACTCACAGTCTGGGGCATCAAGCAGCTCCAGG
CAAGAATCCTGGCTGTGGAAAGATACCTAAAGGATCAACAGCTCCTGGGGATTTGGGGTTGCTCTGGAAA
ACTCATTTGCACCACTGCTGTGCCTTGGAATGCTAGTTGGAGTAATAAATCTCTGGAACAGATTTGGAAT
CACACGACCTGGATGGAGTGGGACAGAGAAATTAACAATTACACAAGCTTAATACACTCCTTAATTGAAG
AATCGCAAAACCAGCAAGAAAAGAATGAACAAGAATTATTGGAATTAGATAAATGGGCAAGTTTGTGGAA
TTGGTTTAACATAACAAATTGGCTGTGGTATATAAAATTATTCATAATGATAGTAGGAGGCTTGGTAGGT
TTAAGAATAGTTTTTGCTGTACTTTCTATAGTGAATAGAGTTAGGCAGGGATATTCACCATTATCGTTTC
AGACCCACCTCCCAACCCCGAGGGGACCCGACAGGCCCGAAGGAATAGAAGAAGAAGGTGGAGAGAGAGA
CAGAGACAGATCCATTCGATTAGTGAACGGATCTCGACGGTATCGATCACGAGACTAGCCTCGAGCGGCC
GCCCCCTTCACCGAGGGCCTATTTCCCATGATTCCTTCATATTTGCATATACGATACAAGGCTGTTAGAG
AGATAATTGGAATTAATTTGACTGTAAACACAAAGATATTAGTACAAAATACGTGACGTAGAAAGTAATA
ATTTCTTGGGTAGTTTGCAGTTTTAAAATTATGTTTTAAAATGGACTATCATATGCCAAGTACGCCCCCT
ATTGACGTCAATGACGGTAAATGGCCCGCCTGGCATTATGCCCAGTACATGACCTTATGGGACTTTCCTA
CTTGGCAGTACATCTACGTATTAGTCATCGCTATTACCATGGTGATGCGGTTTTGGCAGTACATCAATGG
GCGTGGATAGCGGTTTGACTCACGGGGATTTCCAAGTCTCCACCCCATTGACGTCAATGGGAGTTTGTTT
TGGCACCAAAATCAACGGGACTTTCCAAAATGTCGTAACAACTCCGCCCCATTGACGCAAATGGGCGGTA
GGCGTGTACGGTGGGAGGTCTATATAAGCAGAGCTGGTTTAGTGAACCGTCAGATCCGCTAGCACCGGTA
CCATGGACTACAAAGACGATGACGACAAGATGTCTGCTGAAGTCATCCATCAGGTTGAAGAAGCACTTGA
TACAGATGAGAAGGAGATGCTGCTCTTTTTGTGCCGGGATGTTGCTATAGATGTGGTTCCACCTAATGTC
AGGGACCTTCTGGATATTTTACGGGAAAGAGGTAAGCTGTCTGTCGGGGACTTGGCTGAACTGCTCTACA
GAGTGAGGCGATTTGACCTGCTCAAACGTATCTTGAAGATGGACAGAAAAGCTGTGGAGACCCACCTGCT
CAGGAACCCTCACCTTGTTTCGGACTATAGAGTGCTGATGGCAGAGATTGGTGAGGATTTGGATAAATCT
GATGTGTCCTCATTAATTTTCCTCATGAAGGATTACATGGGCCGAGGCAAGATAAGCAAGGAGAAGAGTT
TCTTGGACCTTGTGGTTGAGTTGGAGAAACTAAATCTGGTTGCCCCAGATCAACTGGATTTATTAGAAAA
ATGCCTAAAGAACATCCACAGAATAGACCTGAAGACAAAAATCCAGAAGTACAAGCAGTCTGTTCAAGGA
GCAGGGACAAGTTACAGGAATGTTCTCCAAGCAGCAATCCAAAAGAGTCTCAAGGATCCTTCAAATAACT
TCAGGCTCCATAATGGGAGAAGTAAAGAACAAAGACTTAAGGAACAGCTTGGCGCTCAACAAGAACCAGT
GAAGAAATCCATTCAGGAATCAGAAGCTTTTTTGCCTCAGAGCATACCTGAAGAGAGATACAAGATGAAG
AGCAAGCCCCTAGGAATCTGCCTGATAATCGATTGCATTGGCAATGAGACAGAGCTTCTTCGAGACACCT
TCACTTCCCTGGGCTATGAAGTCCAGAAATTCTTGCATCTCAGTATGCATGGTATATCCCAGATTCTTGG
CCAATTTGCCTGTATGCCCGAGCACCGAGACTACGACAGCTTTGTGTGTGTCCTGGTGAGCCGAGGAGGC
TCCCAGAGTGTGTATGGTGTGGATCAGACTCACTCAGGGCTCCCCCTGCATCACATCAGGAGGATGTTCA
TGGGAGATTCATGCCCTTATCTAGCAGGGAAGCCAAAGATGTTTTTTATTCAGAACTATGTGGTGTCAGA
GGGCCAGCTGGAGGACAGCAGCCTCTTGGAGGTGGATGGGCCAGCGATGAAGAATGTGGAATTCAAGGCT
CAGAAGCGAGGGCTGTGCACAGTTCACCGAGAAGCTGACTTCTTCTGGAGCCTGTGTACTGCGGACATGT
CCCTGCTGGAGCAGTCTCACAGCTCACCATCCCTGTACCTGCAGTGCCTCTCCCAGAAACTGAGACAAGA
AAGAAAACGCCCACTCCTGGATCTTCACATTGAACTCAATGGCTACATGTATGATTGGAACAGCAGAGTT
TCTGCCAAGGAGAAATATTATGTCTGGCTGCAGCACACTCTGAGAAAGAAACTTATCCTCTCCTACACAT
AACAATTCTCGACCTCGAGACAAATGGCAGTATTCATCCACAATTTTAAAAGAAAAGGGGGGATTGGGGG
GTACAGTGCAGGGGAAAGAATAGTAGACATAATAGCAACAGACATACAAACTAAAGAATTACAAAAACAA
ATTACAAAAATTCAAAATTTTCGGGTTTATTACAGGGACAGCAGAGATCCACTTTGGCCGCGGCTCGAGG
GGGTTGGGGTTGCGCCTTTTCCAAGGCAGCCCTGGGTTTGCGCAGGGACGCGGCTGCTCTGGGCGTGGTT
CCGGGAAACGCAGCGGCGCCGACCCTGGGTCTCGCACATTCTTCACGTCCGTTCGCAGCGTCACCCGGAT
CTTCGCCGCTACCCTTGTGGGCCCCCCGGCGACGCTTCCTGCTCCGCCCCTAAGTCGGGAAGGTTCCTTG
CGGTTCGCGGCGTGCCGGACGTGACAAACGGAAGCCGCACGTCTCACTAGTACCCTCGCAGACGGACAGC
GCCAGGGAGCAATGGCAGCGCGCCGACCGCGATGGGCTGTGGCCAATAGCGGCTGCTCAGCAGGGCGCGC
CGAGAGCAGCGGCCGGGAAGGGGCGGTGCGGGAGGCGGGGTGTGGGGCGGTAGTGTGGGCCCTGTTCCTG
CCCGCGCGGTGTTCCGCATTCTGCAAGCCTCCGGAGCGCACGTCGGCAGTCGGCTCCCTCGTTGACCGAA
TCACCGACCTCTCTCCCCAGGGGGATCCACCGGAGCTTACCATGACCGAGTACAAGCCCACGGTGCGCCT
CGCCACCCGCGACGACGTCCCCAGGGCCGTACGCACCCTCGCCGCCGCGTTCGCCGACTACCCCGCCACG
CGCCACACCGTCGATCCGGACCGCCACATCGAGCGGGTCACCGAGCTGCAAGAACTCTTCCTCACGCGCG
TCGGGCTCGACATCGGCAAGGTGTGGGTCGCGGACGACGGCGCCGCGGTGGCGGTCTGGACCACGCCGGA
GAGCGTCGAAGCGGGGGCGGTGTTCGCCGAGATCGGCCCGCGCATGGCCGAGTTGAGCGGTTCCCGGCTG
GCCGCGCAGCAACAGATGGAAGGCCTCCTGGCGCCGCACCGGCCCAAGGAGCCCGCGTGGTTCCTGGCCA
CCGTCGGCGTCTCGCCCGACCACCAGGGCAAGGGTCTGGGCAGCGCCGTCGTGCTCCCCGGAGTGGAGGC
GGCCGAGCGCGCCGGGGTGCCCGCCTTCCTGGAGACCTCCGCGCCCCGCAACCTCCCCTTCTACGAGCGG
CTCGGCTTCACCGTCACCGCCGACGTCGAGGTGCCCGAAGGACCGCGCACCTGGTGCATGACCCGCAAGC
CCGGTGCCTGACGCCCGCCCCACGACCCGCAGCGCCCGACCGAAAGGAGCGCACGACCCCATGCATCGGT
ACCTTTAAGACCAATGACTTACAAGGCAGCTGTAGATCTTAGCCACTTTTTAAAAGAAAAGGGGGGACTG
GAAGGGCTAATTCACTCCCAACGAAGACAAGATCTGCTTTTTGCTTGTACTGGGTCTCTCTGGTTAGACC
AGATCTGAGCCTGGGAGCTCTCTGGCTAACTAGGGAACCCACTGCTTAAGCCTCAATAAAGCTTGCCTTG
AGTGCTTCAAGTAGTGTGTGCCCGTCTGTTGTGTGACTCTGGTAACTAGAGATCCCTCAGACCCTTTTAG
TCAGTGTGGAAAATCTCTAGCAGTAGTAGTTCATGTCATCTTATTATTCAGTATTTATAACTTGCAAAGA
AATGAATATCAGAGAGTGAGAGGAACTTGTTTATTGCAGCTTATAATGGTTACAAATAAAGCAATAGCAT
CACAAATTTCACAAATAAAGCATTTTTTTCACTGCATTCTAGTTGTGGTTTGTCCAAACTCATCAATGTA
TCTTATCATGTCTGGCTCTAGCTATCCCGCCCCTAACTCCGCCCATCCCGCCCCTAACTCCGCCCAGTTC
CGCCCATTCTCCGCCCCATGGCTGACTAATTTTTTTTATTTATGCAGAGGCCGAGGCCGCCTCGGCCTCT
GAGCTATTCCAGAAGTAGTGAGGAGGCTTTTTTGGAGGCCTAGGGACGTACCCAATTCGCCCTATAGTGA
GTCGTATTACGCGCGCTCACTGGCCGTCGTTTTACAACGTCGTGACTGGGAAAACCCTGGCGTTACCCAA
CTTAATCGCCTTGCAGCACATCCCCCTTTCGCCAGCTGGCGTAATAGCGAAGAGGCCCGCACCGATCGCC
CTTCCCAACAGTTGCGCAGCCTGAATGGCGAATGGG
[124 nt withheld, positions 6127-6250]
C
[91 nt withheld, positions 6252-6342]
A
[49 nt withheld, positions 6344-6392]
CCTTTGACGTTGGAGTCCACGTTCTTT
[37 nt withheld, positions 6420-6456]
ACCCTATCTCGGTCTATTCTTTTGATTTATAAGGGATTTTGCCGATTTCGGCCTATTGGTTAAAAAATGA
GCTGATTTAACAAAAATTTAACGCGAATTTTAACAAAATATTAACGCTTACAATTTAGGTGGCACTTTTC
GGGGAAATGTGCGCGGAACCCCTATTTGTTTATTTTTCTAAATACATTCAAATATGTATCCGCTCATGAG
ACAATAACCCTGATAAATGCTTCAATAATATTGAAAAAGGAAGAGTATGAGTATTCAACATTTCCGTGTC
GCCCTTATTCCCTTTTTTGCGGCATTTTGCCTTCCTGTTTTTGCTCACCCAGAAACGCTGGTGAAAGTAA
AAGATGCTGAAGATCAGTTGGGTGCACGAGTGGGTTACATCGAACTGGATCTCAACAGCGGTAAGATCCT
TGAGAGTTTTCGCCCCGAAGAACGTTTTCCAATGATGAGCACTTTTAAAGTTCTGCTATGTGGCGCGGTA
TTATCCCGTATTGACGCCGGGCAAGAGCAACTCGGTCGCCGCATACACTATTCTCAGAATGACTTGGTTG
AGTACTCACCAGTCACAGAAAAGCATCTTACGGATGGCATGACAGTAAGAGAATTATGCAGTGCTGCCAT
AACCATGAGTGATAACACTGCGGCCAACTTACTTCTGACAACGATCGGAGGACCGAAGGAGCTAACCGCT
TTTTTGCACAACATGGGGGATCATGTAACTCGCCTTGATCGTTGGGAACCGGAGCTGAATGAAGCCATAC
CAAACGACGAGCGTGACACCACGATGCCTGTAGCAATGGCAACAACGTTGCGCAAACTATTAACTGGCGA
ACTACTTACTCTAGCTTCCCGGCAACAATTAATAGACTGGATGGAGGCGGATAAAGTTGCAGGACCACTT
CTGCGCTCGGCCCTTCCGGCTGGCTGGTTTATTGCTGATAAATCTGGAGCCGGTGAGCGTGGGTCTCGCG
GTATCATTGCAGCACTGGGGCCAGATGGTAAGCCCTCCCGTATCGTAGTTATCTACACGACGGGGAGTCA
GGCAACTATGGATGAACGAAATAGACAGATCGCTGAGATAGGTGCCTCACTGATTAAGCATTGGTAACTG
TCAGACCAAGTTTACTCATATATACTTTAGATTGATTTAAAACTTCATTTTTAATTTAAAAGGATCTAGG
TGAAGATCCTTTTTGATAATCTCATGACCAAAATCCCTTAACGTGAGTTTTCGTTCCACTGAGCGTCAGA
CCCCGTAGAAAAGATCAAAGGATCTTCTTGAGATCCTTTTTTTCTGCGCGTAATCTGCTGCTTGCAAACA
AAAAAACCACCGCTACCAGCGGTGGTTTGTTTGCCGGATCAAGAGCTACCAACTCTTTTTCCGAAGGTAA
CTGGCTTCAGCAGAGCGCAGATACCAAATACTGTTCTTCTAGTGTAGCCGTAGTTAGGCCACCACTTCAA
GAACTCTGTAGCACCGCCTACATACCTCGCTCTGCTAATCCTGTTACCAGTGGCTGCTGCCAGTGGCGAT
AAGTCGTGTCTTACCGGGTTGGACTCAAGACGATAGTTACCGGATAAGGCGCAGCGGTCGGGCTGAACGG
GGGGTTCGTGCACACAGCCCAGCTTGGAGCGAACGACCTACACCGAACTGAGATACCTACAGCGTGAGCT
ATGAGAAAGCGCCACGCTTCCCGAAGGGAGAAAGGCGGACAGGTATCCGGTAAGCGGCAGGGTCGGAACA
GGAGAGCGCACGAGGGAGCTTCCAGGGGGAAACGCCTGGTATCTTTATAGTCCTGTCGGGTTTCGCCACC
TCTGACTTGAGCGTCGATTTTTGTGATGCTCGTCAGGGGGGCGGAGCCTATGGAAAAACGCCAGCAACGC
GGCCTTTTTACGGTTCCTGGCCTTTTGCTGGCCTTTTGCTCACATGTTCTTTCCTGCGTTATCCCCTGAT
TCTGTGGATAACCGTATTACCGCCTTTGAGTGAGCTGATACCGCTCGCCGCAGCCGAACGACCGAGCGCA
GCGAGTCAGTGAGCGAGGAAGCGGAAGAGCGCCCAATACGCAAACCGCCTCTCCCCGCGCGTTGGCCGAT
TCATTAATGCAGCTGGCACGACAGGTTTCCCGACTGGAAAGCGGGCAGTGAGCGCAACGCAATTAATGTG
AGTTAGCTCACTCATTAGGCACCCCAGGCTTTACACTTTATGCTTCCGGCTCGTATGTTGTGTGGAATTG
TGAGCGGATAACAATTTCACACAGGAAACAGCTATGACCATGATTACGCCAAGCGCGCAATTAACCCTCA
CTAAAGGGAACAAAAGCTGGAGCTGCAAGCTTAA
