>Addgene plasmid #211529 | pLJM1 flag-cFLIP | depositor partial sequence | sequence record 412677 | cFLIP
ACCATGGACTACAAAGACGATGACGACAAGATGTCTGCTGAAGTCATCCATCAGGTTGAAGAAGCACTTG
ATACAGATGAGAAGGAGATGCTGCTCTTTTTGTGCCGGGATGTTGCTATAGATGTGGTTCCACCTAATGT
CAGGGACCTTCTGGATATTTTACGGGAAAGAGGTAAGCTGTCTGTCGGGGACTTGGCTGAACTGCTCTAC
AGAGTGAGGCGATTTGACCTGCTCAAACGTATCTTGAAGATGGACAGAAAAGCTGTGGAGACCCACCTGC
TCAGGAACCCTCACCTTGTTTCGGACTATAGAGTGCTGATGGCAGAGATTGGTGAGGATTTGGATAAATC
TGATGTGTCCTCATTAATTTTCCTCATGAAGGATTACATGGGCCGAGGCAAGATAAGCAAGGAGAAGAGT
TTCTTGGACCTTGTGGTTGAGTTGGAGAAACTAAATCTGGTTGCCCCAGATCAACTGGATTTATTAGAAA
AATGCCTAAAGAACATCCACAGAATAGACCTGAAGACAAAAATCCAGAAGTACAAGCAGTCTGTTCAAGG
AGCAGGGACAAGTTACAGGAATGTTCTCCAAGCAGCAATCCAAAAGAGTCTCAAGGATCCTTCAAATAAC
TTCAGGCTCCATAATGGGAGAAGTAAAGAACAAAGACTTAAGGAACAGCTTGGCGCTCAACAAGAACCAG
TGAAGAAATCCATTCAGGAATCAGAAGCTTTTTTGCCTCAGAGCATACCTGAAGAGAGATACAAGATGAA
GAGCAAGCCCCTAGGAATCTGCCTGATAATCGATTGCATTGGCAATGAGACAGAGCTTCTTCGAGACACC
TTCACTTCCCTGGGCTATGAAGTCCAGAAATTCTTGCATCTCAGTATGCATGGTATATCCCAGATTCTTG
GCCAATTTGCCTGTATGCCCGAGCACCGAGACTACGACAGCTTTGTGTGTGTCCTGGTGAGCCGAGGAGG
CTCCCAGAGTGTGTATGGTGTGGATCAGACTCACTCAGGGCTCCCCCTGCATCACATCAGGAGGATGTTC
ATGGGAGATTCATGCCCTTATCTAGCAGGGAAGCCAAAGATGTTTTTTATTCAGAACTATGTGGTGTCAG
AGGGCCAGCTGGAGGACAGCAGCCTCTTGGAGGTGGATGGGCCAGCGATGAAGAATGTGGAATTCAAGGC
TCAGAAGCGAGGGCTGTGCACAGTTCACCGAGAAGCTGACTTCTTCTGGAGCCTGTGTACTGCGGACATG
TCCCTGCTGGAGCAGTCTCACAGCTCACCATCCCTGTACCTGCAGTGCCTCTCCCAGAAACTGAGACAAG
AAAGAAAACGCCCACTCCTGGATCTTCACATTGAACTCAATGGCTACATGTATGATTGGAACAGCAGAGT
TTCTGCCAAGGAGAAATATTATGTCTGGCTGCAGCACACTCTGAGAAAGAAACTTATCCTCTCCTACACA
TAA
